>Addgene plasmid #111642 | PTE_36 | depositor full sequence | sequence record 209859 | PTE_36 sequence 7642 bps
CCGACACCATCGAATGGTGCAAAACCTTTCGCGGTATGGCATGATAGCGCCCGGAAGAGAGTCAATTCAG
GGTGGTGAATGTGAAACCAGTAACGTTATACGATGTCGCAGAGTATGCCGGTGTCTCTTATCAGACCGTT
TCCCGCGTGGTGAACCAGGCCAGCCACGTTTCTGCGAAAACGCGGGAAAAAGTGGAAGCGGCGATGGCGG
AGCTGAATTACATTCCCAACCGCGTGGCACAACAACTGGCGGGCAAACAGTCGTTGCTGATTGGCGTTGC
CACCTCCAGTCTGGCCCTGCACGCGCCGTCGCAAATTGTCGCGGCGATTAAATCTCGCGCCGATCAACTG
GGTGCCAGCGTGGTGGTGTCGATGGTAGAACGAAGCGGCGTCGAAGCCTGTAAAGCGGCGGTGCACAATC
TTCTCGCGCAACGCGTCAGTGGGCTGATCATTAACTATCCGCTGGATGACCAGGATGCCATTGCTGTGGA
AGCTGCCTGCACTAATGTTCCGGCGTTATTTCTTGATGTCTCTGACCAGACACCCATCAACAGTATTATT
TTCTCCCATGAAGACGGTACGCGACTGGGCGTGGAGCATCTGGTCGCATTGGGTCACCAGCAAATCGCGC
TGTTAGCGGGCCCATTAAGTTCTGTCTCGGCGCGTCTGCGTCTGGCTGGCTGGCATAAATATCTCACTCG
CAATCAAATTCAGCCGATAGCGGAACGGGAAGGCGACTGGAGTGCCATGTCCGGTTTTCAACAAACCATG
CAAATGCTGAATGAGGGCATCGTTCCCACTGCGATGCTGGTTGCCAACGATCAGATGGCGCTGGGCGCAA
TGCGCGCCATTACCGAGTCCGGGCTGCGCGTTGGTGCGGATATCTCGGTAGTGGGATACGACGATACCGA
AGACAGCTCATGTTATATCCCGCCGTTAACCACCATCAAACAGGATTTTCGCCTGCTGGGGCAAACCAGC
GTGGACCGCTTGCTGCAACTCTCTCAGGGCCAGGCGGTGAAGGGCAATCAGCTGTTGCCCGTCTCACTGG
TGAAAAGAAAAACCACCCTGGCGCCCAATACGCAAACCGCCTCTCCCCGCGCGTTGGCCGATTCATTAAT
GCAGCTGGCACGACAGGTTTCCCGACTGGAAAGCGGGCAGTGAGCGCAACGCAATTAATGTAAGTTAGCT
CACTCATTAGGCACAATTCTCATGTTTGACAGCTTATCATCGACTGCACGGTGCACCAATGCTTCTGGCG
TCAGGCAGCCATCGGAAGCTGTGGTATGGCTGTGCAGGTCGTAAATCACTGCATAATTCGTGTCGCTCAA
GGCGCACTCCCGTTCTGGATAATGTTTTTTGCGCCGACATCATAACGGTTCTGGCAAATATTCTGAAATG
AGCTGTTGACAATTAATCATCGGCTCGTATAATGTGTGGAATTGTGAGCGGATAACAATTTCACACAGGA
AACAGCCAGTCCGTTTAGGTGTTTTCACGAGCACTTCACCAACAAGGACCATAGCATATGAAAATCGAAG
AAGGTAAACTGGTAATCTGGATTAACGGCGATAAAGGCTATAACGGTCTCGCTGAAGTCGGTAAGAAATT
CGAGAAAGATACCGGAATTAAAGTCACCGTTGAGCATCCGGATAAACTGGAAGAGAAATTCCCACAGGTT
GCGGCAACTGGCGATGGCCCTGACATTATCTTCTGGGCACACGACCGCTTTGGTGGCTACGCTCAATCTG
GCCTGTTGGCTGAAATCACCCCGGACAAAGCGTTCCAGGACAAGCTGTATCCGTTTACCTGGGATGCCGT
ACGTTACAACGGCAAGCTGATTGCTTACCCGATCGCTGTTGAAGCGTTATCGCTGATTTATAACAAAGAT
CTGCTGCCGAACCCGCCAAAAACCTGGGAAGAGATCCCGGCGCTGGATAAAGAACTGAAAGCGAAAGGTA
AGAGCGCGCTGATGTTCAACCTGCAAGAACCGTACTTCACCTGGCCGCTGATTGCTGCTGACGGGGGTTA
TGCGTTCAAGTATGAAAACGGCAAGTACGACATTAAAGACGTGGGCGTGGATAACGCTGGCGCGAAAGCG
GGTCTGACCTTCCTGGTTGACCTGATTAAAAACAAACACATGAATGCAGACACCGATTACTCCATCGCAG
AAGCTGCCTTTAATAAAGGCGAAACAGCGATGACCATCAACGGCCCGTGGGCATGGTCCAACATCGACAC
CAGCAAAGTGAATTATGGTGTAACGGTACTGCCGACCTTCAAGGGTCAACCATCCAAACCGTTCGTTGGC
GTGCTGAGCGCAGGTATTAACGCCGCCAGTCCGAACAAAGAGCTGGCAAAAGAGTTCCTCGAAAACTATC
TGCTGACTGATGAAGGTCTGGAAGCGGTTAATAAAGACAAACCGCTGGGTGCCGTAGCGCTGAAGTCTTA
CGAGGAAGAGTTGGCGAAAGATCCACGTATTGCCGCCACTATGGAAAACGCCCAGAAAGGTGAAATCATG
CCGAACATCCCGCAGATGTCCGCTTTCTGGTATGCCGTGCGTACTGCGGTGATCAACGCCGCCAGCGGTC
GTCAGACTGTCGATGAAGCCCTGAAAGACGCGCAGACTAATTCGAGCTCGAACAACAACAACAATAACAA
TAACAACAACCTCGGGATCGAGGGAAGGATTTCAGAATTCATCACCAACAGCGGCGACCGTATCAACACC
GTTCGTGGTCCGATCACCATCTCTGAGGCCGGTTTCACTCTGATGCATGAGCATATCTGCGGTTCTTCTG
CGGGTTTTCTCCGCGCTTGGCCGGAGTTCTTCGGTTCCCGTGATGCACTGGCGGAAAAAGCGGTTCGCGG
CCTCCGTCGCGCTCGTGCTGCCGGCGTTCGTACCATCGTTGATGTTTCTACCTTTGATCTCGGCCGTGAC
GTTGAGCTGCTCGCCGAAGTTTCTGAAGCGGCGGACGTTCACATCGTCGCGGCGACGGGTCTGTGGCTCG
ACCCGCCTCTGTCTATGCGCCTGCGTTCTGTTGAGGAACTCACCCAGTTCTTTCTGCGCGAAATCCAGTA
CGGTATCGAGGATACCGGCATCCGTGCAGGTATCATCAAAGTTGCGACCACCGGTAAAGCCACGCCGTTC
CAGGAGCGTGTACTCCGTGCGGCTGCACGCGCCTCTCTCGCGACCGGTGTGCCTGTTACCACCCATACCG
ATGCTTCTCAGCGTGACGGTGAGCAGCAGGCGGACATCTTCGAATCTGAAGGCCTCGATCCGAGCCGTGT
TTGCATTGGTCATTCTGACGACACCGACGACCTGGACTACCTGACCGCTCTCGCAGCTCGCGGTTATCTG
ATTGGTCTGGATCGCATTCCGTGGAGCGCGATCGGCCTGGAAGACAACGCGTCCGCTGCCGCGCTGCTGG
GCCTGCGCTCTTGGCAAACCCGTGCCCTCCTGATCAAAGCGCTGATCGACCAGGGCTACGCCGACCAGAT
CCTGGTTTCTAACGACTGGACGTTCGGTTTCTCTTCTTACGTTACCAACATCATGGATGTCATGGACCGT
GTTAACCCGGATGGTATGGCGTTCATCCCTCTGCGTGTTATTCCATTCCTCCGTGAAAAAGGTGTTCCGG
ACGAGACTCTCGAAACGATCATGGTTGACAACCCAGCTCGTTTCCTGTCTCCGACCCTGCGTGCGAGCTG
ATAACTGCAGGCAAGCTTGGCACTGGCCGTCGTTTTACAACGTCGTGACTGGGAAAACCCTGGCGTTACC
CAACTTAATCGCCTTGCAGCACATCCCCCTTTCGCCAGCTGGCGTAATAGCGAAGAGGCCCGCACCGATC
GCCCTTCCCAACAGTTGCGCAGCCTGAATGGCGAATGGCAGCTTGGCTGTTTTGGCGGATGAGATAAGAT
TTTCAGCCTGATACAGATTAAATCAGAACGCAGAAGCGGTCTGATAAAACAGAATTTGCCTGGCGGCAGT
AGCGCGGTGGTCCCACCTGACCCCATGCCGAACTCAGAAGTGAAACGCCGTAGCGCCGATGGTAGTGTGG
GGTCTCCCCATGCGAGAGTAGGGAACTGCCAGGCATCAAATAAAACGAAAGGCTCAGTCGAAAGACTGGG
CCTTTCGTTTTATCTGTTGTTTGTCGGTGAACGCTCTCCTGAGTAGGACAAATCCGCCGGGAGCGGATTT
GAACGTTGCGAAGCAACGGCCCGGAGGGTGGCGGGCAGGACGCCCGCCATAAACTGCCAGGCATCAAATT
AAGCAGAAGGCCATCCTGACGGATGGCCTTTTTGCGTTTCTACAAACTCTTTTTGTTTATTTTTCTAAAT
ACATTCAAATATGTATCCGCTCATGAGACAATAACCCTGATAAATGCTTCAATAATATTGAAAAAGGAAG
AGTATGAGTATTCAACATTTCCGTGTCGCCCTTATTCCCTTTTTTGCGGCATTTTGCCTTCCTGTTTTTG
CTCACCCAGAAACGCTGGTGAAAGTAAAAGATGCTGAAGATCAGTTGGGTGCACGAGTGGGTTACATCGA
ACTGGATCTCAACAGCGGTAAGATCCTTGAGAGTTTTCGCCCCGAAGAACGTTCTCCAATGATGAGCACT
TTTAAAGTTCTGCTATGTGGCGCGGTATTATCCCGTGTTGACGCCGGGCAAGAGCAACTCGGTCGCCGCA
TACACTATTCTCAGAATGACTTGGTTGAGTACTCACCAGTCACAGAAAAGCATCTTACGGATGGCATGAC
AGTAAGAGAATTATGCAGTGCTGCCATAACCATGAGTGATAACACTGCGGCCAACTTACTTCTGACAACG
ATCGGAGGACCGAAGGAGCTAACCGCTTTTTTGCACAACATGGGGGATCATGTAACTCGCCTTGATCGTT
GGGAACCGGAGCTGAATGAAGCCATACCAAACGACGAGCGTGACACCACGATGCCTGTAGCAATGGCAAC
AACGTTGCGCAAACTATTAACTGGCGAACTACTTACTCTAGCTTCCCGGCAACAATTAATAGACTGGATG
GAGGCGGATAAAGTTGCAGGACCACTTCTGCGCTCGGCCCTTCCGGCTGGCTGGTTTATTGCTGATAAAT
CTGGAGCCGGTGAGCGTGGGTCTCGCGGTATCATTGCAGCACTGGGGCCAGATGGTAAGCCCTCCCGTAT
CGTAGTTATCTACACGACGGGGAGTCAGGCAACTATGGATGAACGAAATAGACAGATCGCTGAGATAGGT
GCCTCACTGATTAAGCATTGGTAACTGTCAGACCAAGTTTACTCATATATACTTTAGATTGATT
[38 nt withheld, positions 5315-5352]
A
[37 nt withheld, positions 5354-5390]
ATTTTGTTAAAATTCGCGTTAAATTTTTGTTAAATCAGCTCATTTTTTAACCAATAGGCCGAAATCGGCA
AAATCCCTTATAAATCAAAAGAATAGACCGAGATAGGGT
[37 nt withheld, positions 5500-5536]
AAAGAACGTGGACTCCAACGTCAAAGG
[141 nt withheld, positions 5564-5704]
G
[125 nt withheld, positions 5706-5830]
AAAGGATCTAGGTGAAGATCCTTTTTGATAATCTCATGACCAAAATCCCTTAACGTGAGTTTTCGTTCCA
CTGAGCGTCAGACCCCGTAGAAAAGATCAAAGGATCTTCTTGAGATCCTTTTTTTCTGCGCGTAATCTGC
TGCTTGCAAACAAAAAAACCACCGCTACCAGCGGTGGTTTGTTTGCCGGATCAAGAGCTACCAACTCTTT
TTCCGAAGGTAACTGGCTTCAGCAGAGCGCAGATACCAAATACTGTCCTTCTAGTGTAGCCGTAGTTAGG
CCACCACTTCAAGAACTCTGTAGCACCGCCTACATACCTCGCTCTGCTAATCCTGTTACCAGTGGCTGCT
GCCAGTGGCGATAAGTCGTGTCTTACCGGGTTGGACTCAAGACGATAGTTACCGGATAAGGCGCAGCGGT
CGGGCTGAACGGGGGGTTCGTGCACACAGCCCAGCTTGGAGCGAACGACCTACACCGAACTGAGATACCT
ACAGCGTGAGCTATGAGAAAGCGCCACGCTTCCCGAAGGGAGAAAGGCGGACAGGTATCCGGTAAGCGGC
AGGGTCGGAACAGGAGAGCGCACGAGGGAGCTTCCAGGGGGAAACGCCTGGTATCTTTATAGTCCTGTCG
GGTTTCGCCACCTCTGACTTGAGCGTCGATTTTTGTGATGCTCGTCAGGGGGGCGGAGCCTATGGAAAAA
CGCCAGCAACGCGGCCTTTTTACGGTTCCTGGCCTTTTGCTGGCCTTTTGCTCACATGTTCTTTCCTGCG
TTATCCCCTGATTCTGTGGATAACCGTATTACCGCCTTTGAGTGAGCTGATACCGCTCGCCGCAGCCGAA
CGACCGAGCGCAGCGAGTCAGTGAGCGAGGAAGCGGAAGAGCGCCTGATGCGGTATTTTCTCCTTACGCA
TCTGTGCGGTATTTCACACCGCATATATGGTGCACTCTCAGTACAATCTGCTCTGATGCCGCATAGTTAA
GCCAGTATACACTCCGCTATCGCTACGTGACTGGGTCATGGCTGCGCCCCGACACCCGCCAACACCCGCT
GACGCGCCCTGACGGGCTTGTCTGCTCCCGGCATCCGCTTACAGACAAGCTGTGACCGTCTCCGGGAGCT
GCATGTGTCAGAGGTTTTCACCGTCATCACCGAAACGCGCGAGGCAGCTGCGGTAAAGCTCATCAGCGTG
GTCGTGCAGCGATTCACAGATGTCTGCCTGTTCATCCGCGTCCAGCTCGTTGAGTTTCTCCAGAAGCGTT
AATGTCTGGCTTCTGATAAAGCGGGCCATGTTAAGGGCGGTTTTTTCCTGTTTGGTCACTGATGCCTCCG
TGTAAGGGGGATTTCTGTTCATGGGGGTAATGATACCGATGAAACGAGAGAGGATGCTCACGATACGGGT
TACTGATGATGAACATGCCCGGTTACTGGAACGTTGTGAGGGTAAACAACTGGCGGTATGGATGCGGCGG
GACCAGAGAAAAATCACTCAGGGTCAATGCCAGCGCTTCGTTAATACAGATGTAGGTGTTCCACAGGGTA
GCCAGCAGCATCCTGCGATGCAGATCCGGAACATAATGGTGCAGGGCGCTGACTTCCGCGTTTCCAGACT
TTACGAAACACGGAAACCGAAGACCATTCATGTTGTTGCTCAGGTCGCAGACGTTTTGCAGCAGCAGTCG
CTTCACGTTCGCTCGCGTATCGGTGATTCATTCTGCTAACCAGTAAGGCAACCCCGCCAGCCTAGCCGGG
TCCTCAACGACAGGAGCACGATCATGCGCACCCGTGGCCAGGACCCAACGCTGCCCGAAATT
Features (pLannotate 1.2.2; 19 found; start..end, strand, type, name):
      3..80      +  promoter       lacIq promoter: lacI (mutant); In the lacIq allele, a single base change in the promoter boosts expression of the lacI gene about 10-fold.
     81..1163    +  CDS            lacI: lac repressor; lacI; The lac repressor binds to the lac operator to inhibit transcription in E. coli. This inhibition can be relieved by adding lactose or isopropyl-β-D-thiogalactopyranoside (IPTG).
   1176..1197    +  protein_bind   CAP binding site: CAP binding activates transcription in the presence of cAMP. E. coli catabolite activator protein
   1216..1233    +  promoter       tet promoter (fragment): E. coli promoter for tetracycline efflux protein gene
   1406..1434    +  promoter       tac promoter: strong E. coli promoter; hybrid between the trp and lac UV5 promoters
   1442..1458    +  protein_bind   lac operator: The lac repressor binds to the lac operator to inhibit transcription in E. coli. This inhibition can be relieved by adding lactose or isopropyl-β-D-thiogalactopyranoside (IPTG). lac repressor encoded by lacI
   1528..2628    +  CDS            MBP: maltose binding protein from E. coli; malE (mutated); This version of the gene does not encode a signal sequence, so MBP will remain in the cytosol.
   2710..3708    +  CDS            opd (fragment): OPD_BREDI - Experimental evidence at protein level: Swiss-Prot protein existence level 1. Has an unusual substrate specificity for synthetic organophosphate triesters and phosphorofluoridates. All of the phosphate triesters found to be substrates are synthetic compounds. The identity of any naturally occurring substrate for the enzyme is unknown. Has no detectable activity with phosphate monoesters or diesters and no activity as an esterase or protease. It catalyzes the hydrolysis of the insecticide paraoxon at a rate approaching the diffusion limit and thus appears to be optimally evolved for
   3731..3885    +  CDS            lacZα (fragment): LacZα fragment of β-galactosidase; lacZ fragment
   3978..4093    +  ncRNA          5S rRNA: Accession: RF00001 - 5S ribosomal RNA
   4097..4183    +  terminator     rrnB T1 terminator: Escherichia coli rrnB; transcription terminator T1 from the E. coli rrnB gene
   4275..4302    +  terminator     rrnB T2 terminator: transcription terminator T2 from the E. coli rrnB gene
   4322..4413    +  promoter       AmpR promoter: bla
   4414..5274    +  CDS            AmpR: β-lactamase; bla; confers resistance to ampicillin, carbenicillin, and related antibiotics
   5316..5829    -  rep_origin     M13 ori (sequence partly withheld): M13 bacteriophage origin of replication; arrow indicates direction of (+) strand synthesis
   5940..6528    +  rep_origin     ori: high-copy-number ColE1/pMB1/pBR322/pUC origin of replication
   6714..6856    -  misc_feature   bom: basis of mobility region from pBR322
   6958..7149    -  CDS            rop: Rop protein, which maintains plasmids at low copy number; rop
   7166..7546    +  CDS            YPB1_ECOLX: Protein predicted: Swiss-Prot protein existence level 4. From Escherichia coli.
