>Addgene plasmid #111642 | PTE_36 | addgene full sequence | sequence record 213422 | Addgene NGS Result
GTGTCGCTCAAGGCGCACTCCCGTTCTGGATAATGTTTTTTGCGCCGACATCATAACGGTTCTGGCAAAT
ATTCTGAAATGAGCTGTTGACAATTAATCATCGGCTCGTATAATGTGTGGAATTGTGAGCGGATAACAAT
TTCACACAGGAAACAGCCAGTCCGTTTAGGTGTTTTCACGAGCACTTCACCAACAAGGACCATAGATTAT
GAAAACTGAAGAAGGTAAACTGGTAATCTGGATTAACGGCGATAAAGGCTATAACGGTCTCGCTGAAGTC
GGTAAGAAATTCGAGAAAGATACCGGAATTAAAGTCACCGTTGAGCATCCGGATAAACTGGAAGAGAAAT
TCCCACAGGTTGCGGCAACTGGCGATGGCCCTGACATTATCTTCTGGGCACACGACCGCTTTGGTGGCTA
CGCTCAATCTGGCCTGTTGGCTGAAATCACCCCGGACAAAGCGTTCCAGGACAAGCTGTATCCGTTTACC
TGGGATGCCGTACGTTACAACGGCAAGCTGATTGCTTACCCGATCGCTGTTGAAGCGTTATCGCTGATTT
ATAACAAAGATCTGCTGCCGAACCCGCCAAAAACCTGGGAAGAGATCCCGGCGCTGGATAAAGAACTGAA
AGCGAAAGGTAAGAGCGCGCTGATGTTCAACCTGCAAGAACCGTACTTCACCTGGCCGCTGATTGCTGCT
GACGGGGGTTATGCGTTCAAGTATGAAAACGGCAAGTACGACATTAAAGACGTGGGCGTGGATAACGCTG
GCGCGAAAGCGGGTCTGACCTTCCTGGTTGACCTGATTAAAAACAAACACATGAATGCAGACACCGATTA
CTCCATCGCAGAAGCTGCCTTTAATAAAGGCGAAACAGCGATGACCATCAACGGCCCGTGGGCATGGTCC
AACATCGACACCAGCAAAGTGAATTATGGTGTAACGGTACTGCCGACCTTCAAGGGTCAACCATCCAAAC
CGTTCGTTGGCGTGCTGAGCGCAGGTATTAACGCCGCCAGTCCGAACAAAGAGCTGGCAAAAGAGTTCCT
CGAAAACTATCTGCTGACTGATGAAGGTCTGGAAGCGGTTAATAAAGACAAACCGCTGGGTGCCGTAGCG
CTGAAGTCTTACGAGGAAGAGTTGGCGAAAGATCCACGTATTGCCGCCACCATGGAAAACGCCCAGAAAG
GTGAAATCATGCCGAACATCCCGCAGATGTCCGCTTTCTGGTATGCCGTGCGTACTGCGGTGATCAACGC
CGCCAGCGGTCGTCAGACTGTCGATGAAGCCCTGAAAGACGCGCAGACTAATTCGAGCTCGAACAACAAC
AACAATAACAATAACAACAACCTCGGGATCGAGGGAAGGATTTCAGAATTCATCACCAACAGCGGCGATC
GTATCAACACCGTTCGTGGTCCGATCACCATCTCTGAGGCCGGTTTCACTCTGATGCATGAGCATATCTG
CGGTTCTTCTGCGGGTTTTCTCCGCGCTTGGCCGGAGTTCTTCGGTTCCCGTGATGCACTGGCGGAAAAA
GCGGTTCGCGGCCTCCGTCGCGCTCGTGCTGCCGGCGTTCGTACCATCGTTGATGTTTCTACCTTTGATC
TCGGCCGTGACGTTGAGCTGCTCGCCGAAGTTTCTGAAGCGGCGGACGTTCACATCGTCGCGGCGACGGG
TCTGTGGCTCGACCCGCCTCTGTCTATGCGCCTGCGTTCTGTTGAGGAACTCACCCAGTTCTTTCTGCGC
GAAATCCAGTACGGTATCGAGGATACCGGCATCCGTGCAGGTATCATCAAAGTTGCGACCACCGGTAAAG
CCACGCCGTTCCAGGAGCGTGTACTCCGTGCGGCTGCACGCGCCTCTCTCGCGACCGGTGTGCCTGTTAC
CACCCATACCGATGCTTCTCAGCGTGACGGTGAGCAGCAGGCGGACATCTTCGAATCTGAAGGCCTCGAT
CCGAGCCGTGTTTGCATTGGTCATTCTGACGACACCGACGACCTGGACTACCTGACCGCTCTCGCAGCTC
GCGGTTATCTGATTGGTCTGGATCGCATTCCGTGGAGCGCGATCGGCCTGGAAGACAACGCGTCCGCTGC
CGCGCTGCTGGGCCTGCGCTCTTGGCAAACCCGTGCCCTCCTGATCAAAGCGCTGATCGACCAGGGCTAC
GCCGACCAGATCCTGGTTTCTAACGACTGGACGTTCGGTTTCTCTTCTTACGTTACCAACATCATGGATG
TCATGGACCGTGTTAACCCGGATGGTATGGCGTTCATCCCTCTGCGTGTTATTCCATTCCTCCGTGAAAA
AGGTGTTCCGGACGAGACTCTCGAAACGATCATGGTTGACAACCCAGCTCGTTTCCTGTCTCCGACCCTG
CGTGCGAGCTGATAACTGCAGGCAAGCTTGGCACTGGCCGTCGTTTTACAACGTCGTGACTGGGAAAACC
CTGGCGTTACCCAACTTAATCGCCTTGCAGCACATCCCCCTTTCGCCAGCTGGCGTAATAGCGAAGAGGC
CCGCACCGATCGCCCTTCCCAACAGTTGCGCAGCCTGAATGGCGAATGGCAGCTTGGCTGTTTTGGCGGA
TGAGATAAGATTTTCAGCCTGATACAGATTAAATCAGAACGCAGAAGCGGTCTGATAAAACAGAATTTGC
CTGGCGGCAGTAGCGCGGTGGTCCCACCTGACCCCATGCCGAACTCAGAAGTGAAACGCCGTAGCGCCGA
TGGTAGTGTGGGGTCTCCCCATGCGAGAGTAGGGAACTGCCAGGCATCAAATAAAACGAAAGGCTCAGTC
GAAAGACTGGGCCTTTCGTTTTATCTGTTGTTTGTCGGTGAACGCTCTCCTGAGTAGGACAAATCCGCCG
GGAGCGGATTTGAACGTTGCGAAGCAACGGCCCGGAGGGTGGCGGGCAGGACGCCCGCCATAAACTGCCA
GGCATCAAATTAAGCAGAAGGCCATCCTGACGGATGGCCTTTTTGCGTTTCTACAAACTCTTTTGTTTAT
TTTTCTAAATACATTCAAATATGTATCCGCTCATGAGACAATAACCCTGATAAATGCTTCAATAATATTG
AAAAAGGAAGAGTATGAGTATTCAACATTTCCGTGTCGCCCTTATTCCCTTTTTTGCGGCATTTTGCCTT
CCTGTTTTTGCTCACCCAGAAACGCTGGTGAAAGTAAAAGATGCTGAAGATCAGTTGGGTGCACGAGTGG
GTTACATCGAACTGGATCTCAACAGCGGTAAGATCCTTGAGAGTTTTCGCCCCGAAGAACGTTTCCCAAT
GATGAGCACTTTTAAAGTTCTGCTATGTGGCGCGGTATTATCCCGTGTTGACGCCGGGCAAGAGCAACTC
GGTCGCCGCATACACTATTCTCAGAATGACTTGGTTGAGTACTCACCAGTCACAGAAAAGCATCTTACGG
ATGGCATGACAGTAAGAGAATTATGCAGTGCTGCCATAACCATGAGTGATAACACTGCGGCCAACTTACT
TCTGACAACGATCGGAGGACCGAAGGAGCTAACCGCTTTTTTGCACAACATGGGGGATCATGTAACTCGC
CTTGATCGTTGGGAACCGGAGCTGAATGAAGCCATACCAAACGACGAGCGTGACACCACGATGCCTGTAG
CAATGGCAACAACGTTGCGCAAACTATTAACTGGCGAACTACTTACTCTAGCTTCCCGGCAACAATTAAT
AGACTGGATGGAGGCGGATAAAGTTGCAGGACCACTTCTGCGCTCGGCCCTTCCGGCTGGCTGGTTTATT
GCTGATAAATCTGGAGCCGGTGAGCGTGGGTCTCGCGGTATCATTGCAGCACTGGGGCCAGATGGTAAGC
CCTCCCGTATCGTAGTTATCTACACGACGGGGAGTCAGGCAACTATGGATGAACGAAATAGACAGATCGC
TGAGATAGGTGCCTCACTGATTAAGCATTGGTAACTGTCAGACCAAGTTTACTCATATATACTTTAGATT
GATT
[38 nt withheld, positions 3995-4032]
A
[37 nt withheld, positions 4034-4070]
ATTTTGTTAAAATTCGCGTTAAATTTTTGTTAAATCAGCTCATTTTTTAACCAATAGGCCGAAATCGGCA
AAATCCCTTATAAATCAAAAGAATAGCCCGAGATAGGGT
[37 nt withheld, positions 4180-4216]
AAAGAACGTGGACTCCAACGTCAAAGG
[141 nt withheld, positions 4244-4384]
G
[125 nt withheld, positions 4386-4510]
AAAGGATCTAGGTGAAGATCCTTTTTGATAATCTCATGACCAAAATCCCTTAACGTGAGTTTTCGTTCCA
CTGAGCGTCAGACCCCGTAGAAAAGATCAAAGGATCTTCTTGAGATCCTTTTTTTCTGCGCGTAATCTGC
TGCTTGCAAACAAAAAAACCACCGCTACCAGCGGTGGTTTGTTTGCCGGATCAAGAGCTACCAACTCTTT
TTCCGAAGGTAACTGGCTTCAGCAGAGCGCAGATACCAAATACTGTCCTTCTAGTGTAGCCGTAGTTAGG
CCACCACTTCAAGAACTCTGTAGCACCGCCTACATACCTCGCTCTGCTAATCCTGTTACCAGTGGCTGCT
GCCAGTGGCGATAAGTCGTGTCTTACCGGGTTGGACTCAAGACGATAGTTACCGGATAAGGCGCAGCGGT
CGGGCTGAACGGGGGGTTCGTGCACACAGCCCAGCTTGGAGCGAACGACCTACACCGAACTGAGATACCT
ACAGCGTGAGCTATGAGAAAGCGCCACGCTTCCCGAAGGGAGAAAGGCGGACAGGTATCCGGTAAGCGGC
AGGGTCGGAACAGGAGAGCGCACGAGGGAGCTTCCAGGGGGAAACGCCTGGTATCTTTATAGTCCTGTCG
GGTTTCGCCACCTCTGACTTGAGCGTCGATTTTTGTGATGCTCGTCAGGGGGGCGGAGCCTATGGAAAAA
CGCCAGCAACGCGGCCTTTTTACGGTTCCTGGCCTTTTGCTGGCCTTTTGCTCACATGTTCTTTCCTGCG
TTATCCCCTGATTCTGTGGATAACCGTATTACCGCCTTTGAGTGAGCTGATACCGCTCGCCGCAGCCGAA
CGACCGAGCGCAGCGAGTCAGTGAGCGAGGAAGCGGAAGAGCGCCTGATGCGGTATTTTCTCCTTACGCA
TCTGTGCGGTATTTCACACCGCATATGGTGCACTCTCAGTACAATCTGCTCTGATGCCGCATAGTTAAGC
CAGTATACACTCCGCTATCGCTACGTGACTGGGTCATGGCTGCGCCCCGACACCCGCCAACACCCGCTGA
CGCGCCCTGACGGGCTTGTCTGCTCCCGGCATCCGCTTACAGACAAGCTGTGACCGTCTCCGGGAGCTGC
ATGTGTCAGAGGTTTTCACCGTCATCACCGAAACGCGCGAGGCAGCTGCGGTAAAGCTCATCAGCGTGGT
CGTGCAGCGATTCACAGATGTCTGCCTGTTCATCCGCGTCCAGCTCGTTGAGTTTCTCCAGAAGCGTTAA
TGTCTGGCTTCTGATAAAGCGGGCCATGTTAAGGGCGGTTTTTTCCTGTTTGGTCACTGATGCCTCCGTG
TAAGGGGGATTTCTGTTCATGGGGGTAATGATACCGATGAAACGAGAGAGGATGCTCACGATACGGGTTA
CTGATGATGAACATGCCCGGTTACTGGAACGTTGTGAGGGTAAACAACTGGCGGTATGGATGCGGCGGGA
CCAGAGAAAAATCACTCAGGGTCAATGCCAGCGCTTCGTTAATACAGATGTAGGTGTTCCACAGGGTAGC
CAGCAGCATCCTGCGATGCAGATCCGGAACATAATGGTGCAGGGCGCTGACTTCCGCGTTTCCAGACTTT
ACGAAACACGGAAACCGAAGACCATTCATGTTGTTGCTCAGGTCGCAGACGTTTTGCAGCAGCAGTCGCT
TCACGTTCGCTCGCGTATCGGTGATTCATTCTGCTAACCAGTAAGGCAACCCCGCCAGCCTAGCCGGGTC
CTCAACGACAGGAGCACGATCATGCGCACCCGTGGCCAGGACCCAACGCTGCCCGAAATTCCGACACCAT
CGAATGGTGCAAAACCTTTCGCGGTATGGCATGATAGCGCCCGGAAGAGAGTCAATTCAGGGTGGTGAAT
GTGAAACCAGTAACGTTATACGATGTCGCAGAGTATGCCGGTGTCTCTTATCAGACCGTTTCCCGCGTGG
TGAACCAGGCCAGCCACGTTTCTGCGAAAACGCGGGAAAAAGTGGAAGCGGCGATGGCGGAGCTGAATTA
CATTCCCAACCGCGTGGCACAACAACTGGCGGGCAAACAGTCGTTGCTGATTGGCGTTGCCACCTCCAGT
CTGGCCCTGCACGCGCCGTCGCAAATTGTCGCGGCGATTAAATCTCGCGCCGATCAACTGGGTGCCAGCG
TGGTGGTGTCGATGGTAGAACGAAGCGGCGTCGAAGCCTGTAAAGCGGCGGTGCACAATCTTCTCGCGCA
ACGCGTCAGTGGGCTGATCATTAACTATCCGCTGGATGACCAGGATGCCATTGCTGTGGAAGCTGCCTGC
ACTAATGTTCCGGCGTTATTTCTTGATGTCTCTGACCAGACACCCATCAACAGTATTATTTTCTCCCATG
AAGACGGTACGCGACTGGGCGTGGAGCATCTGGTCGCATTGGGTCACCAGCAAATCGCGCTGTTAGCGGG
CCCATTAAGTTCTGTCTCGGCGCGTCTGCGTCTGGCTGGCTGGCATAAATATCTCACTCGCAATCAAATT
CAGCCGATAGCGGAACGGGAAGGCGACTGGAGTGCCATGTCCGGTTTTCAACAAACCATGCAAATGCTGA
ATGAGGGCATCGTTCCCACTGCGATGCTGGTTGCCAACGATCAGATGGCGCTGGGCGCAATGCGCGCCAT
TACCGAGTCCGGGCTGCGCGTTGGTGCGGATATCTCGGTAGTGGGATACGACGATACCGAAGACAGCTCA
TGTTATATCCCGCCGTTAACCACCATCAAACAGGATTTTCGCCTGCTGGGGCAAACCAGCGTGGACCGCT
TGCTGCAACTCTCTCAGGGCCAGGCGGTGAAGGGCAATCAGCTGTTGCCCGTCTCACTGGTGAAAAGAAA
AACCACCCTGGCGCCCAATACGCAAACCGCCTCTCCCCGCGCGTTGGCCGATTCATTAATGCAGCTGGCA
CGACAGGTTTCCCGACTGGAAAGCGGGCAGTGAGCGCAACGCAATTAATGTAAGTTAGCTCACTCATTAG
GCACAATTCTCATGTTTGACAGCTTATCATCGACTGCACGGTGCACCAATGCTTCTGGCGTCAGGCAGCC
ATCGGAAGCTGTGGTATGGCTGTGCAGGTCGTAAATCACTGCATAATTC
Features (pLannotate 1.2.2; 19 found; start..end, strand, type, name):
     87..115     +  promoter       tac promoter: strong E. coli promoter; hybrid between the trp and lac UV5 promoters
    123..139     +  protein_bind   lac operator: The lac repressor binds to the lac operator to inhibit transcription in E. coli. This inhibition can be relieved by adding lactose or isopropyl-β-D-thiogalactopyranoside (IPTG). lac repressor encoded by lacI
    209..1309    +  CDS            MBP: maltose binding protein from E. coli; malE (mutated); This version of the gene does not encode a signal sequence, so MBP will remain in the cytosol.
   1391..2389    +  CDS            opd (fragment): OPD_BREDI - Experimental evidence at protein level: Swiss-Prot protein existence level 1. Has an unusual substrate specificity for synthetic organophosphate triesters and phosphorofluoridates. All of the phosphate triesters found to be substrates are synthetic compounds. The identity of any naturally occurring substrate for the enzyme is unknown. Has no detectable activity with phosphate monoesters or diesters and no activity as an esterase or protease. It catalyzes the hydrolysis of the insecticide paraoxon at a rate approaching the diffusion limit and thus appears to be optimally evolved for
   2412..2566    +  CDS            lacZα (fragment): LacZα fragment of β-galactosidase; lacZ fragment
   2659..2774    +  ncRNA          5S rRNA: Accession: RF00001 - 5S ribosomal RNA
   2778..2864    +  terminator     rrnB T1 terminator: Escherichia coli rrnB; transcription terminator T1 from the E. coli rrnB gene
   2956..2983    +  terminator     rrnB T2 terminator: transcription terminator T2 from the E. coli rrnB gene
   3002..3093    +  promoter       AmpR promoter: bla
   3094..3954    +  CDS            AmpR: β-lactamase; bla; confers resistance to ampicillin, carbenicillin, and related antibiotics
   3996..4509    -  rep_origin     M13 ori (sequence partly withheld): M13 bacteriophage origin of replication; arrow indicates direction of (+) strand synthesis
   4620..5208    +  rep_origin     ori: high-copy-number ColE1/pMB1/pBR322/pUC origin of replication
   5394..5534    -  misc_feature   bom: basis of mobility region from pBR322
   5636..5827    -  CDS            rop: Rop protein, which maintains plasmids at low copy number; rop
   5844..6224    +  CDS            YPB1_ECOLX: Protein predicted: Swiss-Prot protein existence level 4. From Escherichia coli.
   6323..6400    +  promoter       lacIq promoter: lacI (mutant); In the lacIq allele, a single base change in the promoter boosts expression of the lacI gene about 10-fold.
   6401..7483    +  CDS            lacI: lac repressor; lacI; The lac repressor binds to the lac operator to inhibit transcription in E. coli. This inhibition can be relieved by adding lactose or isopropyl-β-D-thiogalactopyranoside (IPTG).
   7496..7517    +  protein_bind   CAP binding site: CAP binding activates transcription in the presence of cAMP. E. coli catabolite activator protein
   7536..7553    +  promoter       tet promoter (fragment): E. coli promoter for tetracycline efflux protein gene
