[The description below was written by a language model from this plasmid's Addgene catalogue record and pLannotate feature annotations shown in this document.]
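Description:
PTE_36 is a bacterial expression plasmid built on the pMal C2 backbone, carrying a synthetic, computationally designed variant of phosphotriesterase produced with the FuncLib design method. The roughly 1 kb insert was cloned between EcoRI and PstI sites, both retained, and is annotated as matching the opd gene product of Brevundimonas diminuta, an enzyme that hydrolyses synthetic organophosphate triesters such as the insecticide paraoxon. It sits downstream of the backbone-encoded maltose binding protein, giving an N-terminal MBP fusion. This MBP version lacks a signal sequence, so the fusion stays in the cytoplasm. MBP generally aids solubility and allows affinity purification on amylose resin.

Expression is driven by the strong hybrid tac promoter with an adjacent lac operator, and the plasmid carries its own lacI gene under the lacIq promoter, so transcription is repressed until induced with IPTG. A lacZα fragment left over from the cloning region lies downstream of the insert, followed by the rrnB T1 and T2 terminators. The plasmid is maintained in E. coli through a ColE1/pMB1-type origin and selected with ampicillin via β-lactamase. An M13 origin is also present for single-stranded DNA production, alongside pBR322-derived bom and rop elements. The catalogue lists it as high copy, although rop normally lowers copy number.

The two sequence records (about 7.64 kb each) show the same features in a different circular permutation, and they indicate that the catalogue's total size of 1008 bp is actually the insert length. The construct is one of a series of designed enzymes intended for expression and functional characterisation of altered activity.
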