Addgene plasmid #111642: PTE_36
Purpose: Funclib design PTE_36
Depositing lab: Sarel Fleishman. Depositing organization: Weizmann Institute of Science. Publication: Automated Design of Efficient and Functionally Diverse Enzyme Repertoires. Khersonsky O, Lipsh R, Avizemer Z, Ashani Y, Goldsmith M, Leader H, Dym O, Rogotner S, Trudeau DL, Prilusky J, Amengual-Rigo P, Guallar V, Tawfik DS, Fleishman SJ. Mol Cell. 2018 Oct 4;72(1):178-186.e5. doi: 10.1016/j.molcel.2018.08.033. Epub 2018 Sep 27. PubMed 30270109.
Backbone
  Vector backbone: pMal C2
  Backbone manufacturer: NEB
  Backbone size w/o insert (bp): 6634
  Total vector size (bp): 1008
  Vector type: Bacterial Expression
Growth in bacteria
  Bacterial resistance: Ampicillin, 100 μg/mL
  Growth temperature: 37°C
  Growth strain: DH5alpha
  Copy number: High Copy
Gene/Insert
  Gene/Insert name: PTE_36 (alt name: Funclib design PTE_36)
  Species: Synthetic
  Insert size (bp): 1008
  Promoter: pTac
  Tag / fusion protein: MBP (N terminal on backbone)
  Cloning method: Restriction Enzyme; 5′ cloning site EcoRI (not destroyed); 3′ cloning site PstI (not destroyed)
  Sequencing primers: 5′ GACGCGCAGACTAATTCGAGCTC; 3′ CAGGGTTTTCCCAGTCACGACGTTGTAA
Terms and licenses: Academic/Nonprofit Terms; Industry Terms: Not Available to Industry
How to cite: PTE_36 was a gift from Sarel Fleishman (Addgene plasmid # 111642 ; http://n2t.net/addgene:111642 ; RRID:Addgene_111642)
